Addgene plasmid #192470: pAc5.1/V5-HisA-RvCAHS8-GS-AcGFP1
Purpose: Transient expression of RvCAHS8 (fly codon optimized)-GS_linker-AcGFP1 in Drosophila cells
Depositing lab: Takekazu Kunieda. Depositing organization: The University of Tokyo. Publication: Stress-dependent cell stiffening by tardigrade tolerance proteins that reversibly form a filamentous network and gel. Tanaka A, Nakano T, Watanabe K, Masuda K, Honda G, Kamata S, Yasui R, Kozuka-Hata H, Watanabe C, Chinen T, Kitagawa D, Sawai S, Oyama M, Yanagisawa M, Kunieda T. PLoS Biol. 2022 Sep 6;20(9):e3001780. doi: 10.1371/journal.pbio.3001780. eCollection 2022 Sep. PubMed 36067153.
Backbone
  Vector backbone: pAc5.1/V5-HisA
  Backbone manufacturer: Invitrogen
  Backbone size w/o insert (bp): 5358
  Total vector size (bp): 5375
  Vector type: Insect Expression
Growth in bacteria
  Bacterial resistance: Ampicillin, 100 μg/mL
  Growth temperature: 37°C
  Growth strain: DH5alpha
  Copy number: Unknown
Gene/Insert
  Gene/Insert name: CAHS8 (alt name: RvCAHS8)
  Species: Ramazzottius varieornatus
  Insert size (bp): 1431
  Promoter: Ac5 promoter
  Tag / fusion protein: AcGFP1 (C terminal on insert)
  Cloning method: Gibson Cloning
  Sequencing primers: 5′ AC5
Terms and licenses: Academic/Nonprofit Terms; Industry Terms: Not Available to Industry
How to cite: pAc5.1/V5-HisA-RvCAHS8-GS-AcGFP1 was a gift from Takekazu Kunieda (Addgene plasmid # 192470 ; http://n2t.net/addgene:192470 ; RRID:Addgene_192470)
