[The description below was written by a language model from this plasmid's Addgene catalogue record and pLannotate feature annotations shown in this document.]
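Description:
pAc5.1/V5-HisA-RvCAHS8-GS-AcGFP1 is an insect expression plasmid built on the commercial pAc5.1/V5-HisA backbone and intended for transient expression in Drosophila cells. It is propagated in E. coli through a high-copy ColE1/pUC-type origin and selected with ampicillin via the β-lactamase gene under its own bla promoter. No insect-cell selection marker is annotated, which fits the stated transient use.

The payload is CAHS8 from the tardigrade Ramazzottius varieornatus, a member of the cytoplasmic abundant heat-soluble protein family, recoded for fly codon usage and joined by Gibson cloning through a glycine-serine linker to a C-terminal AcGFP1, the green fluorescent protein from Aequorea coerulescens. Transcription is driven by the strong constitutive Drosophila actin 5C (Ac5) promoter and terminated by an SV40 polyadenylation signal. The automated annotation labels part of the tardigrade coding region as a CAHS2 fragment; this most likely reflects similarity between CAHS family members in the reference database rather than a different insert, since the catalogue names CAHS8. A V5 epitope sequence from the backbone lies just downstream of AcGFP1, but the record does not say whether it is translated as part of the fusion. Short fragments annotated as SV40 large T antigen and a tetracycline resistance gene appear to be backbone remnants, not functional genes.

The listed total size (5,375 bp) disagrees with the sequenced record of 6,767 nt, which is close to the sum of the stated backbone and insert. The fluorescent fusion allows live imaging of CAHS8 localisation in fly cells, consistent with the associated study of tardigrade tolerance proteins that reversibly form filamentous networks and gels under stress.
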