Features (pLannotate 1.2.2; 10 found; start..end, strand, type, name):
     56..2567    +  promoter       Ac5 promoter: Drosophila melanogaster actin 5C promoter
   2700..3242    +  CDS            CAHS2 (fragment): CAHS2_RAMVA - Experimental evidence at protein level: Swiss-Prot protein existence level 1. Cytoplasmic heat soluble protein acting as a molecular shield in water-deficient condition (PubMed:22937162). Tardigrade-specific intrinsically disordered proteins (TDPs) are essential for desiccation tolerance by forming non-crystalline amorphous solids upon desiccation, and this vitrified state mirrors their protective capabilities (By similarity). From Ramazzottius varieornatus (Water bear) (Tardigrade).
   3324..4043    +  CDS            AcGFP1: Aequorea coerulescens GFP mammalian codon-optimized
   4073..4114    +  CDS            V5 tag: epitope tag from simian virus 5
   4214..4348    -  polyA_signal   SV40 poly(A) signal: SV40 polyadenylation signal
   4371..4455    -  CDS            large T antigen (fragment): large T antigen from SV40 (simian virus 40)
   4456..4903    +  CDS            TcR (fragment): tetracycline efflux protein; tet; confers resistance to tetracycline
   4949..5537    -  rep_origin     ori: high-copy-number ColE1/pMB1/pBR322/pUC origin of replication
   5708..6568    -  CDS            AmpR: β-lactamase; bla; confers resistance to ampicillin, carbenicillin, and related antibiotics
   6569..6673    -  promoter       AmpR promoter: bla
>Addgene plasmid #192470 | pAc5.1/V5-HisA-RvCAHS8-GS-AcGFP1 | addgene full sequence | sequence record 378565 | Addgene NGS Result
CTTCAAGAATTAATTCTATATTCTAAAAACACAAATGATACTTCTAAAAAAAAATCATGAATGGCATCAA
CTCTGAATCAAATCTTTGCAGATGCACCTACTTCTCATTTCCACTGTCACATCATTTTTCCAGATCTCGC
TGCCTGTTATGTGGCCCACAAACCAAGACACGTTTTATGGCCATTAAAGCTGGCTGATCGTCGCCAAACA
CCAAATACATAATGAATATGTACACATTCGAGAAAGAAGCGATCAAAGAAGCGTCTTCGGGCGGAGTAGG
AGAATGCGGAGGAGAAGGAGAACGAGCTGATCTAGTATCTCTCCACAATCCAATGCCAACTGACCAACTG
GCCATATTCGGAGCAATTTGAAGCCAATTTCCATCGCCTGGCGATCGCTCCATTCTTGGCTATATGTTTT
TCACCGTTACCCGGGGCCATTTTCAAAGACTCGTCGGCAAGATAAGATTGTGTCACTCGCTGTCTCTCTT
CATTTGTCGAAGAATGCTGAGGAATTTCGCGATGACGTCGGCGAGTATTTTGAAGAATGAGAATAATTTG
TATTTATACGAAAATCAGTTAGTGGAATTTTCTACAAAAACATGTTATCTATAGATAATTTTGTTGCAAA
ATATGTTGACTATGACAAAGATTGTATGTATATACCTTTAATGTATTCTCATTTTCTTATGTATTTATAA
TGGCAATGATGATACTGATGATATTTTAAGATGATGCCAGACCAAAAGGCTTGAATTTCTGCGTCTTTTG
CCGAACGCAGTGCATGTGCAATTGTTGTTTTTTGGAATATTCAATTTTCGGACTGTCCGCTTTGATTTCA
GTTTCTTGGCTTATTCAAAAAGCAAAGTAAAGCCAAAAAAGCGAGATGGCAATACCAAATGCGGCAAAAC
GGTAGTGGAAGGAAAGGGGTGCGGGGCAGCGGAAGGAAGGGTGGGGCGGGGCGTGGCGGGGTCTGTGGCT
GGGCGCGACGTCACCGACGTTGGAGCCACTCCTTTGACCATGTGTGCGTGTGTGTATTATTCGTGTCTCG
CCACTCGCCGGTTGTTTTTTTCTTTTTATGCTGCGCTCTCTCTAGCGCCATCTCGCTTACGCATGCTCAA
CGCACCGCATGTTGCCGTTTCCTTTTATGCGTCATTTTGGCTCGAAATAGGCAATTATTTAAACAAAGAT
TAGTCAACGAAAACGCTAAAATAAATAAGTCTACAATATGGTTACTTATTGCCATGTGTGTGCAGCCAAC
GATAGCAACAAAAGCAACAACACAGGTGGCTTTCCCTCTTTCACTTTTTGTTTGCAAGCCGCGTGCGAGC
AAGACGGCACGACCGGCAAACGCAATTACGCTGACAAAGAGCAGACGAAGTTTTGGCGAAAAACATCAAG
GCGCCTGATACGAATGCATTTGCAATAACAATTGCGATATTTAATATTGTTTATGAAGCTGTTTGACTTC
AAAACACACAAAAAAAAAAAAATAAAACAAATTATTTGAAAGAGAATTAGGAATCGGACGCTTATCGTTA
GGGTAACAACAAGAAATGCTTACTGAGTCACAGCCTCTGGAAAACTGCCGCAAGCCAGAGAGAGAGAGAA
AAAGAGGGAGAGCAGCTTAGACCGCATGTGCTTGTGTGTGAGGCGTCTCTCTCTTCGTCTCTGTTGCGCA
AACGCATAGACTGCACTGAAAAAATCGATTACCTATTTTTTATGAATGAATATTTGCACTATTACTATTC
AAAACTATTAAGATAGCAATCACATTCAATAGCCAAATACTATACCACCTGAGCGATGCAACGAAATGAT
CAATTTGAGCAAAAATGCTGCATATTTAGGACGGCATCATTATAGAAATGCTTCTTGCTGTGTACTTTTC
TCTCGTCTGGCAGCTGTTTCGCCGTTATTGTTAAAACCGGCTTAAGTTAGGTGTGTTTTCTACGACTAGT
GAATGCCCTACTAGAAGATGTGTGTTGCACAAAATGTCCCTGGAATAACCAATTTGAAGTGCAGATAGCA
GTAAACGTAAGCTAATATGAATATTATTTAACTGTAATGTTTTAATATCGCTGGACATTACTAATAAACC
CACTATAAACACATGTACATATGTATGTTTTGGCATACAATGAGTAGTTGGGGAAAAAATGTGTAAAAGC
ACCGTGACCATCACAGCATAAAGATAACCAGCTGAAGTATCGAATATGAGTAACCCCCAAATTGAATCAC
ATGCCGCAACTGATAGGACCCATGGAAGTACACTCTTCATGGCGATATACAAGACACACACAAGCACGAA
CACCCAGTTGCGGAGGAAATTCTCCGTAAATGAAAACCCAATCGGCGAACAATTCATACCCATATATGGT
AAAAGTTTTGAACGCGACTTGAGAGCGGAGAGCATTGCGGCTGATAAGGTTTTAGCGCTAAGCGGGCTTT
ATAAAACGGGCTGCGGGACCAGTTTTCATATCACTACCGTTTGAGTTCTTGTGCTGTGTGGATACTCCTC
CCGACACAAAGCCGCTCCATCAGCCAGCAGTCGTCTAATCCAGAGACCCCGGATCGGGGTACCTACTAGT
CCAGTGTGGTGGAATTGCCACCATGAGTCAGCGCGCCAGCGAACATAGCAGCAGCAGTCATCAGAGCAGC
GGCCAGAGTGGACAGAGCAGCCAGCATGTGCAAGAGCAGAACACCAGCTACACCCACACCGATGTGCGCA
CCAACGTGCCCAATGTGCCACCACCAGTGATCAGTACAAGTGCCGCCGGACTGAGCGAGCAGATGGTTGG
ACAAGGATTCACAGCCAGCGCCGCTCGTGTTAGCGGACAAAGTACTGAGGCCCACGTGCAGATGACCCCA
GAGATGGAAGCCGAGGCTCGCAAGGATCGCGAACGCTATGAACGCGAGCTGGAAGCCATCAACCAGCGCC
ACCAGAAGGATATCGAGGGCAAGACAGAGGCCTACCGCAAGCAAGCCGAAGCTGAAGCCGAACGCCTGCG
CCGTGAACTGGAAAAGCAGCACCAGCGCGACGTCGAGTTTCGCAAGAGTCTGGTGCAGGGCACCATCGAC
AACCAGAAGAAGCAGGTCGAGTTGGAGGCCATGATGGCCAAGCGCGAACTGGATCGTGAAGCCAAGCTGG
CCCAAGATGCCCTGGAAAAGTCCAAGATGGCCACGGATGCCCAAGTGACCTTTGAGAGCGCCGTGGGCCA
TACCATTAGCGGCAGTACAACAGTGTCCCAGAGCGAGAAGGTGTCCCAGTCCAAGAAGGGTGGAGGCGGT
TCAGGCGGAGGTGGCTCTGGCGGTGGCGGATCGATGGTGAGCAAGGGCGCCGAGCTGTTCACCGGCATCG
TGCCCATCCTGATCGAGCTGAATGGCGATGTGAATGGCCACAAGTTCAGCGTGAGCGGCGAGGGCGAGGG
CGATGCCACCTACGGCAAGCTGACCCTGAAGTTCATCTGCACCACCGGCAAGCTGCCTGTGCCCTGGCCC
ACCCTGGTGACCACCCTGAGCTACGGCGTGCAGTGCTTCTCACGCTACCCCGATCACATGAAGCAGCACG
ACTTCTTCAAGAGCGCCATGCCTGAGGGCTACATCCAGGAGCGCACCATCTTCTTCGAGGATGACGGCAA
CTACAAGTCGCGCGCCGAGGTGAAGTTCGAGGGCGATACCCTGGTGAATCGCATCGAGCTGACCGGCACC
GATTTCAAGGAGGATGGCAACATCCTGGGCAATAAGATGGAGTACAACTACAACGCCCACAATGTGTACA
TCATGACCGACAAGGCCAAGAATGGCATCAAGGTGAACTTCAAGATCCGCCACAACATCGAGGATGGCAG
CGTGCAGCTGGCCGACCACTACCAGCAGAATACCCCCATCGGCGATGGCCCTGTGCTGCTGCCCGATAAC
CACTACCTGTCCACCCAGAGCGCCCTGTCCAAGGACCCCAACGAGAAGCGCGATCACATGATCTACTTCG
GCTTCGTGACCGCCGCCGCCATCACCCACGGCATGGATGAGCTGTACAAGTGAGGCCGCTCGAGTCTAGA
GGGCCCTTCGAAGGTAAGCCTATCCCTAACCCTCTCCTCGGTCTCGATTCTACGCGTACCGGTCATCATC
ACCATCACCATTGAGTTTAAACCCGCTGATCAGCCTCGACTGTGCCTTCTAAGGCCTGAGCTCGCTGATC
AGCCTCGATCGAGGATCCAGACATGATAAGATACATTGATGAGTTTGGACAAACCACAACTAGAATGCAG
TGAAAAAAATGCTTTATTTGTGAAATTTGTGATGCTATTGCTTTATTTGTAACCATTATAAGCTGCAATA
AACAAGTTAACAACAACAATTGCATTCATTTTATGTTTCAGGTTCAGGGGGAGGTGTGGGAGGTTTTTTA
AAGCAAGTAAAACCTCTACAAATGTGGTATGGCTGATTATGATCAGTCGACCGATGCCCTTGAGAGCCTT
CAACCCAGTCAGCTCCTTCCGGTGGGCGCGGGGCATGACTATCGTCGCCGCACTTATGACTGTCTTCTTT
ATCATGCAACTCGTAGGACAGGTGCCGGCAGCGCTCTGGGTCATTTTCGGCGAGGACCGCTTTCGCTGGA
GCGCGACGATGATCGGCCTGTCGCTTGCGGTATTCGGAATCTTGCACGCCCTCGCTCAAGCCTTCGTCAC
TGGTCCCGCCACCAAACGTTTCGGCGAGAAGCAGGCCATTATCGCCGGCATGGCGGCCGACGCGCTGGGC
TACGTCTTGCTGGCGTTCGCGACGCGAGGCTGGATGGCCTTCCCCATTATGATTCTTCTCGCTTCCGGCG
GCATCGGGATGCCCGCGTTGCAGGCCATGCTGTCCAGGCAGGTAGATGACGACCATCAGGGACAGCTTCA
AGGCCAGCAAAAGGCCAGGAACCGTAAAAAGGCCGCGTTGCTGGCGTTTTTCCATAGGCTCCGCCCCCCT
GACGAGCATCACAAAAATCGACGCTCAAGTCAGAGGTGGCGAAACCCGACAGGACTATAAAGATACCAGG
CGTTTCCCCCTGGAAGCTCCCTCGTGCGCTCTCCTGTTCCGACCCTGCCGCTTACCGGATACCTGTCCGC
CTTTCTCCCTTCGGGAAGCGTGGCGCTTTCTCATAGCTCACGCTGTAGGTATCTCAGTTCGGTGTAGGTC
GTTCGCTCCAAGCTGGGCTGTGTGCACGAACCCCCCGTTCAGCCCGACCGCTGCGCCTTATCCGGTAACT
ATCGTCTTGAGTCCAACCCGGTAAGACACGACTTATCGCCACTGGCAGCAGCCACTGGTAACAGGATTAG
CAGAGCGAGGTATGTAGGCGGTGCTACAGAGTTCTTGAAGTGGTGGCCTAACTACGGCTACACTAGAAGG
ACAGTATTTGGTATCTGCGCTCTGCTGAAGCCAGTTACCTTCGGAAAAAGAGTTGGTAGCTCTTGATCCG
GCAAACAAACCACCGCTGGTAGCGGTGGTTTTTTTGTTTGCAAGCAGCAGATTACGCGCAGAAAAAAAGG
ATCTCAAGAAGATCCTTTGATCTTTTCTACGGGGTCTGACGCTCAGTGGAACGAAAACTCACGTTAAGGG
ATTTTGGTCATGAGATTATCAAAAAGGATCTTCACCTAGATCCTTTTAAATTAAAAATGAAGTTTTAAAT
CAATCTAAAGTATATATGAGTAAACTTGGTCTGACAGTTACCAATGCTTAATCAGTGAGGCACCTATCTC
AGCGATCTGTCTATTTCGTTCATCCATAGTTGCCTGACTCCCCGTCGTGTAGATAACTACGATACGGGAG
GGCTTACCATCTGGCCCCAGTGCTGCAATGATACCGCGAGACCCACGCTCACCGGCTCCAGATTTATCAG
CAATAAACCAGCCAGCCGGAAGGGCCGAGCGCAGAAGTGGTCCTGCAACTTTATCCGCCTCCATCCAGTC
TATTAATTGTTGCCGGGAAGCTAGAGTAAGTAGTTCGCCAGTTAATAGTTTGCGCAACGTTGTTGCCATT
GCTGCAGGCATCGTGGTGTCACGCTCGTCGTTTGGTATGGCTTCATTCAGCTCCGGTTCCCAACGATCAA
GGCGAGTTACATGATCCCCCATGTTGTGCAAAAAAGCGGTTAGCTCCTTCGGTCCTCCGATCGTTGTCAG
AAGTAAGTTGGCCGCAGTGTTATCACTCATGGTTATGGCAGCACTGCATAATTCTCTTACTGTCATGCCA
TCCGTAAGATGCTTTTCTGTGACTGGTGAGTACTCAACCAAGTCATTCTGAGAATAGTGTATGCGGCGAC
CGAGTTGCTCTTGCCCGGCGTCAACACGGGATAATACCGCGCCACATAGCAGAACTTTAAAAGTGCTCAT
CATTGGAAAACGTTCTTCGGGGCGAAAACTCTCAAGGATCTTACCGCTGTTGAGATCCAGTTCGATGTAA
CCCACTCGTGCACCCAACTGATCTTCAGCATCTTTTACTTTCACCAGCGTTTCTGGGTGAGCAAAAACAG
GAAGGCAAAATGCCGCAAAAAAGGGAATAAGGGCGACACGGAAATGTTGAATACTCATACTCTTCCTTTT
TCAATATTATTGAAGCATTTATCAGGGTTATTGTCTCATGAGCGGATACATATTTGAATGTATTTAGAAA
AATAAACAAATAGGGGTTCCGCGCACATTTCCCCGAAAAGTGCCACCTGACGTCTAAGAAACCATTATTA
TCATGACATTAACCTATAAAAATAGGCGTATCACGAGGCCCTTTCGT
